>Addgene plasmid #45448 | pCI-neo-myc-LC3(deltaC22) | addgene partial sequence | sequence record 66392 | chim-int-F 5'-TCTTACTGACATCCACTTTGCC-3'
CTCCGTTATTCGCTCTTAAGGCTAGAGTACTTAATACGACTCACTATAGGCTAGCCTCGAGAATTCATGT
CTAGAGGTGAACAAAAGTTGATTTCTGAAGAAGATTTGAACGGTGAACAAAAGCTAATCTCCGAGGAAGA
CTTGAACGGTGAACAAAAATTAATCTCAGAAGAAGACTTGAACGGATCCTCTAGACCGTCCGAGAAGACC
TTCAAACAGCGCCGGAGCTTCGAACAAAGAGTGGAAGATGTCCGGCTCATCCGGGAGCAGCACCCCACCA
AGATCCCAGTGATTATAGAGCGATACAAGGGTGAGAAGCAGCTGCCCGTCCTGGACAAGACCAAGTTCCT
TGTACCTGATCACGTGAATATGAGCGAACTCATCAAGATAATTAGAAGGCGCCTGCAGCTCAATGCTAAC
CAAGCCTTCTTCCTCCTGGTGAATGGGCACAGCATGGTGAGTGTGTCCACACCCATCTCTGAAGTGTACG
AGAGCGAGAGAGATGAAGACGGCTTCCTGTACATGGTCTATGCCTCCCAGGAGACGTTCGGGTGAGAATT
CACGCGTGGTACCTCTAGAGTCGACCCGGGCGGCCGCTTCCCTTTAGTGAGGGTTAATGCTTCGAGCAGA
CATGATAAGATACATTGATGAGTTTGGACAAACCACAACTAGAATGCAGTGAAAAAAATGCTTTATTTGT
GAAATTTGTGATGCTATTGCTTTATTTGTAACCATTATAAGCTGCAATAAACAAGTTAACAACAACAATT
GCATTCATTTTATGTTTCAGGTTCAGGGGGAGATGTGGGAGGTTTTTTAAAGCAAGTAAAACCTCTACAA
ATGTGGTAAATCCGATAAGGATCGAT
