[The description below was written by a language model from this plasmid's Addgene catalogue record.]
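Description:
pCI-neo-myc-LC3(deltaC22) is a mammalian expression plasmid built on the commercial pCI-neo backbone (5472 bp without insert). It is propagated in E. coli under ampicillin selection, and it carries a neomycin resistance marker so that transfected mammalian cells can be selected with G418 to obtain stable lines. The record gives no feature table and does not name the promoter. pCI-neo vectors generally drive the insert from the CMV immediate-early enhancer/promoter, with a chimeric intron upstream and an SV40 late polyadenylation signal downstream, but these elements are not confirmed here for this construct.

The insert is a roughly 359 bp fragment of rat Map1lc3b (microtubule-associated protein 1 light chain 3 beta, LC3/LC3B), cloned between EcoRI sites and fused to an N-terminal myc epitope tag. It encodes only amino acids 1-120, so the C-terminal 22 residues are deleted, as the "deltaC22" name indicates. LC3 is the mammalian homologue of yeast Apg8p/Atg8 and is normally processed at its C-terminus before it associates with autophagosome membranes. A truncation ending at residue 120 corresponds to a form lacking the C-terminal segment removed during that processing.

The associated publication concerns LC3 processing and its localisation to autophagosome membranes. This fits use of the construct alongside full-length LC3 to study how C-terminal cleavage relates to LC3 modification and membrane targeting. The myc tag allows detection by immunoblotting or immunofluorescence. The record does not state the specific intended experiments.
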