Addgene plasmid #45448: pCI-neo-myc-LC3(deltaC22)
Depositing lab: Tamotsu Yoshimori. Depositing organization: The University of Osaka. Publication: LC3, a mammalian homologue of yeast Apg8p, is localized in autophagosome membranes after processing. Kabeya Y, Mizushima N, Ueno T, Yamamoto A, Kirisako T, Noda T, Kominami E, Ohsumi Y, Yoshimori T. EMBO J. 2000 Nov 1. 19(21):5720-8. 10.1093/emboj/19.21.5720 PubMed 11060023.
Backbone
  Vector backbone: pCI-neo
  Backbone manufacturer: Promega
  Backbone size w/o insert (bp): 5472
  Vector type: Mammalian Expression
  Selectable markers: Neomycin (select with G418)
Growth in bacteria
  Bacterial resistance: Ampicillin, 100 μg/mL
  Growth temperature: 37°C
  Growth strain: DH5alpha
  Copy number: Unknown
Gene/Insert
  Gene/Insert name: microtubule-associated protein 1 light chain 3 beta (alt names: Map1lc3b; LC3; LC3b)
  Species: R. norvegicus (rat)
  Insert size (bp): 359
  Mutation: Encodes amino acids 1-120
  GenBank ID: U05784
  Entrez Gene: Map1lc3b (a.k.a. LC3B, Map1lc3, Mpl3, zbs559)
  Tag / fusion protein: myc (N terminal on insert)
  Cloning method: Restriction Enzyme; 5′ cloning site EcoRI (unknown if destroyed); 3′ cloning site EcoRI (unknown if destroyed)
  Sequencing primers: 5′ N/A
Terms and licenses: Academic/Nonprofit Terms; Industry Terms: Not Available to Industry
How to cite: pCI-neo-myc-LC3(deltaC22) was a gift from Tamotsu Yoshimori (Addgene plasmid # 45448 ; http://n2t.net/addgene:45448 ; RRID:Addgene_45448)
